Addgene plasmid #10859: p3692 HPV-16 E1
Depositing lab: Peter Howley. Publication: Targeted mutagenesis of the human papillomavirus type 16 E2 transactivation domain reveals separable transcriptional activation and DNA replication functions. Sakai H, Yasugi T, Benson JD, Dowhanick JJ, Howley PM. J Virol. 1996 Mar . 70(3):1602-11. PubMed 8627680.
Backbone
  Vector backbone: pCMV4
  Backbone size w/o insert (bp): 4874
  Vector type: Mammalian Expression
Growth in bacteria
  Bacterial resistance: Ampicillin, 100 μg/mL
  Growth temperature: 37°C
  Growth strain: DH5alpha
  Copy number: High Copy
Gene/Insert
  Gene/Insert name: HPV-16 E1 (alt name: E1)
  Species: Human papillomavirus
  GenBank ID: NP_041327
  Entrez Gene: E1
  Cloning method: Restriction Enzyme; 5′ cloning site XbaI (not destroyed); 3′ cloning site SmaI (not destroyed)
  Sequencing primers: 5′ CMV Forward
Terms and licenses: Academic/Nonprofit Terms; Industry Terms: Not Available to Industry
How to cite: p3692 HPV-16 E1 was a gift from Peter Howley (Addgene plasmid # 10859 ; http://n2t.net/addgene:10859 ; RRID:Addgene_10859)
