[The description below was written by a language model from this plasmid's Addgene catalogue record and pLannotate feature annotations shown in this document.]
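Description:
p3692 HPV-16 E1 is a mammalian expression plasmid built on the pCMV4 backbone that carries the E1 open reading frame of human papillomavirus type 16. The E1 coding sequence, cloned between XbaI and SmaI sites that both remain intact, sits directly downstream of the human cytomegalovirus immediate early enhancer and promoter and is followed by the human growth hormone polyadenylation signal, giving a simple constitutive Pol II expression cassette for transfected mammalian cells. No epitope tag or reporter fusion is annotated, so the protein appears to be expressed in untagged form. The sequenced plasmid is about 6.8 kb, consistent with the stated backbone size plus a roughly 1.9 kb insert.

Propagation in E. coli relies on a high-copy ColE1/pUC-type origin and the β-lactamase gene with its own promoter for ampicillin selection. An f1 origin is also present, which allows single-stranded DNA production. Downstream of the expression cassette, the annotation also shows an SV40 enhancer/early promoter region and a modified SV40 intron. These are followed by backbone remnants with no evident role in expression: polylinker fragments, a T7 promoter, lac promoter/operator elements, and partial lacI and lacZα sequences. No mammalian selection marker is annotated, which points to transient use.

E1 is the viral ATP-dependent DNA helicase that cooperates with E2 to recognise the papillomavirus origin and initiate viral DNA replication. In keeping with the associated study of E2 transactivation-domain mutants, this plasmid most plausibly supplies E1 in trans alongside E2 expression constructs in assays of HPV-16 DNA replication, though the record does not explicitly state its use.
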