Features (pLannotate 1.2.2; 19 found; start..end, strand, type, name):
      1..380     +  enhancer       CMV enhancer: human cytomegalovirus immediate early enhancer
    382..581     +  promoter       CMV promoter: human cytomegalovirus (CMV) immediate early promoter
    673..703     -  misc_feature   MCS (fragment): pUC18/19 multiple cloning site
    709..2655    +  CDS            E1: VE1_HPV16 - Experimental evidence at protein level: Swiss-Prot protein existence level 1. ATP-dependent DNA helicase required for initiation of viral DNA replication. It forms a complex with the viral E2 protein. The E1- E2 complex binds to the replication origin which contains binding sites for both proteins. During the initial step, a dimer of E1 interacts with a dimer of protein E2 leading to a complex that binds the viral origin of replication with high specificity. Then, a second dimer of E1 displaces the E2 dimer in an ATP-dependent manner to form the E1 tetramer. Following this, two E1
   2668..3290    +  polyA_signal   hGH poly(A) signal: human growth hormone polyadenylation signal
   3319..3648    +  promoter       SV40 promoter: SV40 enhancer and early promoter
   3687..3783    +  intron         SV40 intron: modified SV40 intron with splice donor and acceptor sites
   3820..3836    -  misc_feature   MCS (fragment): pUC18/19 multiple cloning site
   3843..3859    -  misc_feature   MCS (fragment): pUC18/19 multiple cloning site
   3860..3878    -  promoter       T7 promoter: promoter for bacteriophage T7 RNA polymerase
   3916..3932    -  protein_bind   lac operator: The lac repressor binds to the lac operator to inhibit transcription in E. coli. This inhibition can be relieved by adding lactose or isopropyl-β-D-thiogalactopyranoside (IPTG). lac repressor encoded by lacI
   3940..3970    -  promoter       lac promoter: promoter for the E. coli lac operon
   3985..4006    -  protein_bind   CAP binding site: CAP binding activates transcription in the presence of cAMP. E. coli catabolite activator protein
   4019..4111    -  CDS            lacI (fragment): lac repressor; lacI; The lac repressor binds to the lac operator to inhibit transcription in E. coli. This inhibition can be relieved by adding lactose or isopropyl-β-D-thiogalactopyranoside (IPTG).
   4294..4882    -  rep_origin     ori: high-copy-number ColE1/pMB1/pBR322/pUC origin of replication
   5053..5913    -  CDS            AmpR: β-lactamase; bla; confers resistance to ampicillin, carbenicillin, and related antibiotics
   5914..6018    -  promoter       AmpR promoter: bla
   6045..6473    +  rep_origin     f1 ori (sequence partly withheld): f1 bacteriophage origin of replication; arrow indicates direction of (+) strand synthesis
   6504..6658    -  CDS            lacZα (fragment): LacZα fragment of β-galactosidase; lacZ fragment
>Addgene plasmid #10859 | p3692 HPV-16 E1 | addgene full sequence | sequence record 365603 | Addgene NGS Result
GACATTGATTATTGACTAGTTATTAATAGTAATCAATTACGGGGTCATTAGTTCATAGCCCATATATGGA
GTTCCGCGTTACATAACTTACGGTAAATGGCCCGCCTGGCTGACCGCCCAACGACCCCCGCCCATTGACG
TCAATAATGACGTATGTTCCCATAGTAACGCCAATAGGGACTTTCCATTGACGTCAATGGGTGGAGTATT
TACGGTAAACTGCCCACTTGGCAGTACATCAAGTGTATCATATGCCAAGTCCGCCCCCTATTGACGTCAA
TGACGGTAAATGGCCCGCCTGGCATTATGCCCAGTACATGACCTTACGGGACTTTCCTACTTGGCAGTAC
ATCTACGTATTAGTCATCGCTATTACCATGGTGATGCGGTTTTGGCAGTACACCAATGGGCGTGGATAGC
GGTTTGACTCACGGGGATTTCCAAGTCTCCACCCCATTGACGTCAATGGGAGTTTGTTTTGGCACCAAAA
TCAACGGGACTTTCCAAAATGTCGTAATAACCCCGCCCCGTTGACGCAAATGGGCGGTAGGCGTGTACGG
TGGGAGGTCTATATAAGCAGAGCTCGTTTAGTGAACCGTCAGAATTGTTTTTATTTTTAATTTTCTTTCA
AATACTTCCATCGAATTCAGATCTGGTACCACGCGTATCGATAAGCTTGCATGCCTGCAGGTCGACTCTA
GAGCCACCATGGCTGATCCTGCAGGTACCAATGGGGAAGAGGGTACGGGATGTAATGGATGGTTTTATGT
AGAGGCTGTAGTGGAAAAAAAAACAGGGGATGCTATATCAGATGACGAGAACGAAAATGACAGTGATACA
GGTGAAGATTTGGTAGATTTTATAGTAAATGATAATGATTATTTAACACAGGCAGAAACAGAGACAGCAC
ATGCGTTGTTTACTGCACAGGAAGCAAAACAACATAGAGATGCAGTACAGGTTCTAAAACGAAAGTATTT
GGGTAGTCCACTTAGTGATATTAGTGGATGTGTAGACAATAATATTAGTCCTAGATTGAAAGCTATATGT
ATAGAAAAACAAAGTAGAGCTGCAAAAAGGAGATTATTTGAAAGCGAAGACAGCGGGTATGGCAATACTG
AAGTGGAAACTCAGCAGATGTTACAGGTAGAAGGGCGCCATGAGACTGAAACACCATGTAGTCAGTATAG
TGGTGGAAGTGGGGGTGGTTGCAGTCAGTACAGTAGTGGAAGTGGGGGAGAGGGTGTTAGTGAAAGACAC
ACTATATGCCAAACACCACTTACAAATATTTTAAATGTACTAAAAACTAGTAATGCAAAGGCAGCAATGT
TAGCAAAATTTAAAGAGTTATACGGGGTGAGTTTTTCAGAATTAGTAAGACCATTTAAAAGTAATAAATC
AACGTGTTGCGATTGGTGTATTGCTGCATTTGGACTTACACCCAGTATAGCTGACAGTATAAAAACACTA
TTACAACAATATTGTTTATATTTACACATTCAAAGTTTAGCATGTTCATGGGGAATGGTTGTGTTACTAT
TAGTAAGATATAAATGTGGAAAAAATAGAGAAACAATTGAAAAATTGCTGTCTAAACTATTATGTGTGTC
TCCAATGTGTATGATGATAGAGCCTCCAAAATTGCGTAGTACAGCAGCAGCATTATATTGGTATAAAACA
GGTATGTCAAATATTAGTGAAGTGTATGGAGACACGCCAGAATGGATACAAAGACAAACAGTATTACAAC
ATAGTTTTAATGATTGTACATTTGAATTATCACAGATGGTACAATGGGCCTACGATAATGACATAGTAGA
CGATAGTGAAATTGCATATAAATATGCACAATTGGCAGACACTAATAGTAATGCAAGTGCCTTTCTAAAA
AGTAATTCACAGGCAAAAATTGTAAAGGATTGTGCAACAATGTGTAGACATTATAAACGAGCAGAAAAAA
AACAAATGAGTATGAGTCAATGGATAAAATATAGATGTGATAGGGTAGATGATGGAGGTGATTGGAAGCA
AATTGTTATGTTTTTAAGGTATCAAGGTGTAGAGTTTATGTCATTTTTAACTGCATTAAAAAGATTTTTG
CAAGGCATACCTAAAAAAAATTGCATATTACTATATGGTGCAGCTAACACAGGTAAATCATTATTTGGTA
TGAGTTTAATGAAATTTCTGCAAGGGTCTGTAATATGTTTTGTAAATTCTAAAAGCCATTTTTGGTTACA
ACCATTAGCAGATGCCAAAATAGGTATGTTAGATGATGCTACAGTGCCCTGTTGGAACTACATAGATGAC
AATTTAAGAAATGCATTGGATGGAAATTTAGTTTCTATGGATGTAAAGCATAGACCATTGGTACAACTAA
AATGCCCTCCATTATTAATTACATCTAACATTAATGCTGGTACAGATTCTAGGTGGCCTTATTTACATAA
TAGATTGGTGGTGTTTACATTTCCTAATGAGTTTCCATTTGACGAAAACGGAAATCCAGTGTATGAGCTT
AATGATAAGAACTGGAAATCCTTTTTCTCAAGGACGTGGTCCAGATTAAGTTTGCACGAGGACGAGGACA
AGGAAAACGATGGAGACTCTTTGCCAACGTTTAAATGTGTGTCAGGACAAAATACTAACACATTATGAAA
ATGACCCGGGTGGCATCCCTGTGACCCCTCCCCAGTGCCTCTCCTGGCCCTGGAAGTTGCCACTCCAGTG
CCCACCAGCCTTGTCCTAATAAAATTAAGTTGCATCATTTTGTCTGACTAGGTGTCCTTCTATAATATTA
TGGGGTGGAGGGGGGTGGTATGGAGCAAGGGGCAAGTTGGGAAGACAACCTGTAGGGCCTGCGGGGTCTA
TTGGGAACCAAGCTGGAGTGCAGTGGCACAATCTTGGCTCACTGCAATCTCCGCCTCCTGGGTTCAAGCG
ATTCTCCTGCCTCAGCCTCCCGAGTTGTTGGGATTCCAGGCATGCATGACCAGGCTCAGCTAATTTTTGT
TTTTTTGGTAGAGACGGGGTTTCACCATATTGGCCAGGCTGGTCTCCAACTCCTAATCTCAGGTGATCTA
CCCACCTTGGCCTCCCAAATTGCTGGGATTACAGGCGTGAACCACTGCTCCCTTCCCTGTCCTTCTGATT
TTAAAATAACTATACCAGCAGGAGGACGTCCAGACACAGCATAGGCTACCTGGCCATGCCCAACCGGTGG
GACATTTGAGTTGCTTGCTTGGCACTGTCCTCTCATGCGTTGGGTCCACTCAGTAGATGCCTGTTGAATT
GGGTACGCGGCCAGCTTGGCTGTGGAATGTGTGTCAGTTAGGGTGTGGAAAGTCCCCAGGCTCCCCAGCA
GGCAGAAGTATGCAAAGCATGCATCTCAATTAGTCAGCAACCAGGTGTGGAAAGTCCCCAGGCTCCCCAG
CAGGCAGAAGTATGCAAAGCATGCATCTCAATTAGTCAGCAACCATAGTCCCGCCCCTAACTCCGCCCAT
CCCGCCCCTAACTCCGCCCAGTTCCGCCCATTCTCCGCCCCATGGCTGACTAATTTTTTTTATTTATGCA
GAGGCCGAGGCCGCCTCGGCCTCTGAGCTATTCCAGAAGTAGTGAGGAGGCTTTTTTGGAGGCCTAGGCT
TTTGCAAAAAGCTCCTCGAGGAACTGAAAAACCAGAAAGTTAACTGGTAAGTTTAGTCTTTTTGTCTTTT
ATTTCAGGTCCCGGATCCGGTGGTGGTGCAAATCAAAGAACTGCTCCTCAGTGGATGTTGCCTTTACTTC
TAGGCCTGTACGGAAGTGTTACTTCTGCTCTAAAAGCTGCTGCAGGTCGACTCTAGGGCCGCGTACCGAG
CTCGAATTCCCTATAGTGAGTCGTATTAAATTCGTAATCATGTCATAGCTGTTTCCTGTGTGAAATTGTT
ATCCGCTCACAATTCCACACAACATACGAGCCGGAAGCATAAAGTGTAAAGCCTGGGGTGCCTAATGAGT
GAGCTAACTCACATTAATTGCGTTGCGCTCACTGCCCGCTTTCCAGTCGGGAAACCTGTCGTGCCAGCTG
CATTAATGAATCGGCCAACGCGCGGGGAGAGGCGGTTTGCGTATTGGGCGCTCTTCCGCTTCCTCGCTCA
CTGACTCGCTGCGCTCGGTCGTTCGGCTGCGGCGAGCGGTATCAGCTCACTCAAAGGCGGTAATACGGTT
ATCCACAGAATCAGGGGATAACGCAGGAAAGAACATGTGAGCAAAAGGCCAGCAAAAGGCCAGGAACCGT
AAAAAGGCCGCGTTGCTGGCGTTTTTCCATAGGCTCCGCCCCCCTGACGAGCATCACAAAAATCGACGCT
CAAGTCAGAGGTGGCGAAACCCGACAGGACTATAAAGATACCAGGCGTTTCCCCCTGGAAGCTCCCTCGT
GCGCTCTCCTGTTCCGACCCTGCCGCTTACCGGATACCTGTCCGCCTTTCTCCCTTCGGGAAGCGTGGCG
CTTTCTCATAGCTCACGCTGTAGGTATCTCAGTTCGGTGTAGGTCGTTCGCTCCAAGCTGGGCTGTGTGC
ACGAACCCCCCGTTCAGCCCGACCGCTGCGCCTTATCCGGTAACTATCGTCTTGAGTCCAACCCGGTAAG
ACACGACTTATCGCCACTGGCAGCAGCCACTGGTAACAGGATTAGCAGAGCGAGGTATGTAGGCGGTGCT
ACAGAGTTCTTGAAGTGGTGGCCTAACTACGGCTACACTAGAAGAACAGTATTTGGTATCTGCGCTCTGC
TGAAGCCAGTTACCTTCGGAAAAAGAGTTGGTAGCTCTTGATCCGGCAAACAAACCACCGCTGGTAGCGG
TGGTTTTTTTGTTTGCAAGCAGCAGATTACGCGCAGAAAAAAAGGATCTCAAGAAGATCCTTTGATCTTT
TCTACGGGGTCTGACGCTCAGTGGAACGAAAACTCACGTTAAGGGATTTTGGTCATGAGATTATCAAAAA
GGATCTTCACCTAGATCCTTTTAAATTAAAAATGAAGTTTTAAATCAATCTAAAGTATATATGAGTAAAC
TTGGTCTGACAGTTACCAATGCTTAATCAGTGAGGCACCTATCTCAGCGATCTGTCTATTTCGTTCATCC
ATAGTTGCCTGACTCCCCGTCGTGTAGATAACTACGATACGGGAGGGCTTACCATCTGGCCCCAGTGCTG
CAATGATACCGCGAGACCCACGCTCACCGGCTCCAGATTTATCAGCAATAAACCAGCCAGCCGGAAGGGC
CGAGCGCAGAAGTGGTCCTGCAACTTTATCCGCCTCCATCCAGTCTATTAATTGTTGCCGGGAAGCTAGA
GTAAGTAGTTCGCCAGTTAATAGTTTGCGCAACGTTGTTGCCATTGCTACAGGCATCGTGGTGTCACGCT
CGTCGTTTGGTATGGCTTCATTCAGCTCCGGTTCCCAACGATCAAGGCGAGTTACATGATCCCCCATGTT
GTGCAAAAAAGCGGTTAGCTCCTTCGGTCCTCCGATCGTTGTCAGAAGTAAGTTGGCCGCAGTGTTATCA
CTCATGGTTATGGCAGCACTGCATAATTCTCTTACTGTCATGCCATCCGTAAGATGCTTTTCTGTGACTG
GTGAGTACTCAACCAAGTCATTCTGAGAATAGTGTATGCGGCGACCGAGTTGCTCTTGCCCGGCGTCAAT
ACGGGATAATACCGCGCCACATAGCAGAACTTTAAAAGTGCTCATCATTGGAAAACGTTCTTCGGGGCGA
AAACTCTCAAGGATCTTACCGCTGTTGAGATCCAGTTCGATGTAACCCACTCGTGCACCCAACTGATCTT
CAGCATCTTTTACTTTCACCAGCGTTTCTGGGTGAGCAAAAACAGGAAGGCAAAATGCCGCAAAAAAGGG
AATAAGGGCGACACGGAAATGTTGAATACTCATACTCTTCCTTTTTCAATATTATTGAAGCATTTATCAG
GGTTATTGTCTCATGAGCGGATACATATTTGAATGTATTTAGAAAAATAAACAAATAGGGGTTCCGCGCA
CATTTCCCCGAAAAGTGCCACCTG
[124 nt withheld, positions 6045-6168]
C
[91 nt withheld, positions 6170-6260]
A
[49 nt withheld, positions 6262-6310]
CCTTTGACGTTGGAGTCCACGTTCTTT
[37 nt withheld, positions 6338-6374]
ACCCTATCTCGGTCTATTCTTTTGATTTATAAGGGATTTTGCCGATTTCGGCCTATTGGTTAAAAAATGA
GCTGATTTAACAAAAATTTAACGCGAATTTTAACAAAATATTAACGCTTACAATTTCCATTCGCCATTCA
GGCTGCGCAACTGTTGGGAAGGGCGATCGGTGCGGGCCTCTTCGCTATTACGCCAGCTGGCGAAAGGGGG
ATGTGCTGCAAGGCGATTAAGTTGGGTAACGCCAGGGTTTTCCCAGTCACGACGTTGTAAAACGACGGCC
AGTGCCAAGCTGATCTATACATTGAATCAATATTGGCAATTAGCCATATTAGTCATTGGTTATATAGCAT
AAATCAATATTGGCTATTGGCCATTGCATACGTTGTATCTATATCATAATATGTACATTTATATTGGCTC
ATGTCCAATATGACCGCCATGTT
