>Addgene plasmid #10859 | p3692 HPV-16 E1 | addgene partial sequence | sequence record 17852 | CMV-F 5'-CGCAAATGGGCGGTAGGCGTG-3'
AGCTCGTTTAGTGAACCGTCAGAATTGTTTTTATTTTTAATTTTCTTTCAATACTTCCATCGAATTCAGA
TCTGGTACCACGCGTATCGATAAGCTTGCATGCCTGCAGGTCGACTCTAGAGCCACCATGGCTGATCCTG
CAGGTACCAATGGGGAAGAGGGTACGGGATGTAATGGATGGTTTTATGTAGAGGCTGTAGTGGAAAAAAA
AACAGGGGATGCTATATCAGATGACGAGAACGAAAATGACAGTGATACAGGTGAAGATTTGGTAGATTTT
ATAGTAAATGATAATGATTATTTAACACAGGCAGAAACAGAGACAGCACATGCGTTGTTTACTGCACAGG
AAGCAAAACAACATAGAGATGCAGTACAGGTTCTAAAACGAAAGTATTTGGGTAGTCCACTTAGTGATAT
TAGTGGATGTGTAGACAATAATATTAGTCCTAGATTGAAAGCTATATGTATAGAAAAACAAAGTAGAGCT
GCAAAAAGGAGATTATTTGAAAGCGAAGACAGCGGGTATGGCAATACTGAAGTGGAAACTCAGCAGATGT
TACAGGTAGAAGGGCGCCATGAGACTGAAACACCATGTAGTCAGTATAGTGGTGGAAGTGGGGGTGGTTG
CAGTCAGTACAGTAGTGGAAGTGGGGGAGAGGGTGTTAGTGAAAGACACACTATAT
